Addgene plasmid #137802: EMTB-mNeonGreen
Purpose: Visualization of microtubules
Depositing lab: Dorus Gadella. Depositing organization: University of Amsterdam. Publication: Robust and Bright Genetically Encoded Fluorescent Markers for Highlighting Structures and Compartments in Mammalian Cells. Chertkova AO, Mastop M, Postma M, van Bommel N, van der Niet S, Batenburg KL, Joosen L, Gadella TWJ, Okada Y, Goedhart J. bioRxiv (2020) 160374; doi: https://doi.org/10.1101/160374.
Backbone
  Vector backbone: pEGFP-N1
  Vector type: Mammalian Expression
Growth in bacteria
  Bacterial resistance: Kanamycin, 50 μg/mL
  Growth temperature: 37°C
  Growth strain: DH5alpha
  Copy number: High Copy
Gene/Insert
  Gene/Insert name: Ensconsin microtubule binding domain
  Species: H. sapiens (human)
  Promoter: CMV
  Cloning method: Restriction Enzyme; 5′ cloning site Unknown (unknown if destroyed)
Terms and licenses: Academic/Nonprofit Terms; Industry Terms: Not Available to Industry
How to cite: EMTB-mNeonGreen was a gift from Dorus Gadella (Addgene plasmid # 137802 ; http://n2t.net/addgene:137802 ; RRID:Addgene_137802)
