[The description below was written by a language model from this plasmid's Addgene catalogue record and pLannotate feature annotations shown in this document.]
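Description:
EMTB-mNeonGreen is a mammalian expression plasmid built on the pEGFP-N1 backbone that produces a fluorescent marker for microtubules. Its payload is the microtubule-binding domain of human ensconsin (MAP7), annotated as a partial MAP7 coding region, placed directly upstream of the coding sequence for mNeonGreen, a bright, rapidly maturing monomeric green/yellow fluorescent protein derived from Branchiostoma lanceolatum. The arrangement is consistent with a C-terminal fluorescent protein fusion, as expected for an N1-type vector in which the original EGFP has been replaced. Transcription is driven by the human cytomegalovirus immediate early enhancer and promoter, which span the numbering origin of the circular sequence, and is terminated by the SV40 polyadenylation signal. A remnant of the multiple cloning site lies between the promoter and the insert; the record does not state which restriction sites were used for cloning.

The plasmid is maintained in E. coli at high copy through a ColE1/pUC-type origin and selected with kanamycin. The NeoR/KanR aminoglycoside phosphotransferase gene from Tn5 is preceded by both a bacterial bla promoter and the SV40 enhancer/early promoter and followed by the HSV TK polyadenylation signal, so the same cassette can confer kanamycin resistance in bacteria and G418 resistance in mammalian cells. An f1 origin is also present, which allows single-stranded DNA production. Short annotated fragments of SV40 large T antigen, ble and the bGH poly(A) signal are probably backbone remnants or annotation matches rather than functional elements. Because the ensconsin domain associates dynamically with microtubules, the construct is used to visualise the microtubule cytoskeleton by fluorescence microscopy in mammalian cells.
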