Features (pLannotate 1.2.2; 15 found; start..end, strand, type, name):
      1..204     +  promoter       CMV promoter: human cytomegalovirus (CMV) immediate early promoter
    227..270     +  misc_feature   MCS (fragment): multiple cloning site
    319..1116    +  CDS            MAP7 (fragment): MAP7_HUMAN - Experimental evidence at protein level: Swiss-Prot protein existence level 1. Microtubule-stabilizing protein that may play an important role during reorganization of microtubules during polarization and differentiation of epithelial cells. Associates with microtubules in a dynamic manner. May play a role in the formation of intercellular contacts. Colocalization with TRPV4 results in the redistribution of TRPV4 toward the membrane and may link cytoskeletal microfilaments. From Homo sapiens (Human).
   1135..1842    +  CDS            mNeonGreen: mNeonGreen is a basic (constitutively fluorescent) green/yellow fluorescent protein published in 2013, derived from Branchiostoma lanceolatum. It is reported to be a very rapidly-maturing monomer with moderate acid sensitivity.
   1862..1945    +  CDS            large T antigen (fragment): large T antigen from SV40 (simian virus 40)
   1968..2089    +  polyA_signal   SV40 poly(A) signal: SV40 polyadenylation signal
   2123..2551    -  rep_origin     f1 ori (sequence partly withheld): f1 bacteriophage origin of replication; arrow indicates direction of (+) strand synthesis
   2578..2682    +  promoter       AmpR promoter: bla
   2684..3041    +  promoter       SV40 promoter: SV40 enhancer and early promoter
   3076..3870    +  CDS            NeoR/KanR: aminoglycoside phosphotransferase from Tn5; aph(3')-II (or nptII); confers resistance to neomycin, kanamycin, and G418 (Geneticin®)
   3891..4043    +  CDS            ble (fragment): BLE_KLEPN - Experimental evidence at protein level: Swiss-Prot protein existence level 1. Binding protein with a strong affinity to the bleomycin family of antibiotics. Binds to CL990; an antimitotic-antibiotic compound. From Klebsiella pneumoniae.
   4102..4149    +  polyA_signal   HSV TK poly(A) signal: herpes simplex virus thymidine kinase polyadenylation signal (Cole and Stacy, 1985)
   4240..4256    -  polyA_signal   bGH poly(A) signal (fragment): bovine growth hormone polyadenylation signal
   4478..5066    +  rep_origin     ori: high-copy-number ColE1/pMB1/pBR322/pUC origin of replication
   5241..5544    +  enhancer       CMV enhancer: human cytomegalovirus immediate early enhancer
>Addgene plasmid #137802 | EMTB-mNeonGreen | addgene full sequence | sequence record 273204 | Addgene NGS Result
GTGATGCGGTTTTGGCAGTACATCAATGGGCGTGGATAGCGGTTTGACTCACGGGGATTTCCAAGTCTCC
ACCCCATTGACGTCAATGGGAGTTTGTTTTGGCACCAAAATCAACGGGACTTTCCAAAATGTCGTAACAA
CTCCGCCCCATTGACGCAAATGGGCGGTAGGCGTGTACGGTGGGAGGTCTATATAAGCAGAGCTGGTTTA
GTGAACCGTCAGATCCGCTAGCGCTACCGGACTCAGATCTCGAGCTCAAGCTTCGAATTCGCCACCATGG
AGCAGAAGCTCATCTCAGAAGAAGACCTCGGCGCGCCAGTGCGAAGCGAAACAGCACCCGACAGCTACAA
AGTGCAAGATAAGAAAAATGCCTCCAGCCGCCCTGCCTCTGCAATTTCAGGACAAAATAACAACCACTCA
GGAAATAAACCAGACCCTCCGCCTGTGTTACGTGTTGATGACCGGCAGCGGCTGGCCCGGGAGCGACGTG
AGGAACGGGAGAAACAGCTAGCTGCAAGAGAAATAGTGTGGTTAGAAAGAGAAGAGCGAGCCAGGCAGCA
CTACGAGAAGCACCTGGAAGAGCGGAAGAAGAGGTTGGAGGAGCAGAGGCAGAAGGAGGAGCGGAGGAGG
GCTGCTGTGGAGGAGAAGCGGAGGCAGAGACTTGAGGAGGACAAAGAACGCCACGAAGCTGTTGTACGGC
GCACAATGGAAAGGAGCCAGAAGCCAAAACAGAAGCATAACCGTTGGTCGTGGGGAGGCTCTCTCCATGG
GAGCCCTAGCATCCACAGTGCAGATCCAGACAGGCGGTCAGTTTCCACCATGAATCTTTCGAAATATGTT
GATCCCGTCATTAGCAAGCGGCTCTCCTCTTCATCTGCAACTTTACTAAATTCTCCAGATAGAGCTCGCC
GCCTGCAGCTCAGCCCATGGGAGAGCAGCGTTGTTAACAGACTCCTGACGCCCACACATTCGTTCCTGGC
CAGAAGTAAAAGCACAGCTGCCTTGTCTGGAGAAGCAGCATCTTGCAGCCCCATCATCATGCCCTACAAA
GCTGCACACTCTAGAAATTCGATGGATCGACCAAAACTCTTTGTAACACCACCTGAGGGCTCTTCGGATC
CACCGGTCGCCACCATGGTGAGCAAGGGCGAGGAGGATAACATGGCCTCTCTCCCAGCGACACATGAGTT
ACACATCTTTGGCTCCATCAACGGTGTGGACTTTGACATGGTGGGTCAGGGCACCGGCAATCCAAATGAT
GGTTATGAGGAGTTAAACCTGAAGTCCACCAAGGGTGACCTCCAGTTCTCCCCCTGGATTCTGGTCCCTC
ATATCGGGTATGGCTTCCATCAGTACCTGCCCTACCCTGACGGGATGTCGCCTTTCCAGGCCGCCATGGT
AGATGGCTCCGGCTACCAAGTCCATCGCACAATGCAGTTTGAAGATGGTGCCTCCCTTACTGTTAACTAC
CGCTACACCTACGAGGGAAGCCACATCAAAGGAGAGGCCCAGGTGAAGGGGACTGGTTTCCCTGCTGACG
GTCCTGTGATGACCAACTCGCTGACCGCTGCGGACTGGTGCAGGTCGAAGAAGACTTACCCCAACGACAA
AACCATCATCAGTACCTTTAAGTGGAGTTACACCACTGGAAATGGCAAGCGCTACCGGAGCACTGCGCGG
ACCACCTACACCTTTGCCAAGCCAATGGCGGCTAACTATCTGAAGAACCAGCCGATGTACGTGTTCCGTA
AGACGGAGCTCAAGCACTCCAAGACCGAGCTCAACTTCAAGGAGTGGCAAAAGGCCTTTACCGATGTGAT
GGGCATGGACGAGCTGTACAAGTAAAGCGGCCGCGACTCTAGATCATAATCAGCCATACCACATTTGTAG
AGGTTTTACTTGCTTTAAAAAACCTCCCACACCTCCCCCTGAACCTGAAACATAAAATGAATGCAATTGT
TGTTGTTAACTTGTTTATTGCAGCTTATAATGGTTACAAATAAAGCAATAGCATCACAAATTTCACAAAT
AAAGCATTTTTTTCACTGCATTCTAGTTGTGGTTTGTCCAAACTCATCAATGTATCTTAAGGCGTAAATT
GTAAGCGTTAATATTTTGTTAAAATTCGCGTTAAATTTTTGTTAAATCAGCTCATTTTTTAACCAATAGG
CCGAAATCGGCAAAATCCCTTATAAATCAAAAGAATAGACCGAGATAGGGT
[37 nt withheld, positions 2222-2258]
AAAGAACGTGGACTCCAACGTCAAAGG
[49 nt withheld, positions 2286-2334]
T
[91 nt withheld, positions 2336-2426]
G
[124 nt withheld, positions 2428-2551]
CAGGTGGCACTTTTCGGGGAAATGTGCGCGGAACCCCTATTTGTTTATTTTTCTAAATACATTCAAATAT
GTATCCGCTCATGAGACAATAACCCTGATAAATGCTTCAATAATATTGAAAAAGGAAGAGTCCTGAGGCG
GAAAGAACCAGCTGTGGAATGTGTGTCAGTTAGGGTGTGGAAAGTCCCCAGGCTCCCCAGCAGGCAGAAG
TATGCAAAGCATGCATCTCAATTAGTCAGCAACCAGGTGTGGAAAGTCCCCAGGCTCCCCAGCAGGCAGA
AGTATGCAAAGCATGCATCTCAATTAGTCAGCAACCATAGTCCCGCCCCTAACTCCGCCCATCCCGCCCC
TAACTCCGCCCAGTTCCGCCCATTCTCCGCCCCATGGCTGACTAATTTTTTTTATTTATGCAGAGGCCGA
GGCCGCCTCGGCCTCTGAGCTATTCCAGAAGTAGTGAGGAGGCTTTTTTGGAGGCCTAGGCTTTTGCAAA
GATCGATCAAGAGACAGGATGAGGATCGTTTCGCATGATTGAACAAGATGGATTGCACGCAGGTTCTCCG
GCCGCTTGGGTGGAGAGGCTATTCGGCTATGACTGGGCACAACAGACAATCGGCTGCTCTGATGCCGCCG
TGTTCCGGCTGTCAGCGCAGGGGCGCCCGGTTCTTTTTGTCAAGACCGACCTGTCCGGTGCCCTGAATGA
ACTGCAAGACGAGGCAGCGCGGCTATCGTGGCTGGCCACGACGGGCGTTCCTTGCGCAGCTGTGCTCGAC
GTTGTCACTGAAGCGGGAAGGGACTGGCTGCTATTGGGCGAAGTGCCGGGGCAGGATCTCCTGTCATCTC
ACCTTGCTCCTGCCGAGAAAGTATCCATCATGGCTGATGCAATGCGGCGGCTGCATACGCTTGATCCGGC
TACCTGCCCATTCGACCACCAAGCGAAACATCGCATCGAGCGAGCACGTACTCGGATGGAAGCCGGTCTT
GTCGATCAGGATGATCTGGACGAAGAGCATCAGGGGCTCGCGCCAGCCGAACTGTTCGCCAGGCTCAAGG
CGAGCATGCCCGACGGCGAGGATCTCGTCGTGACCCATGGCGATGCCTGCTTGCCGAATATCATGGTGGA
AAATGGCCGCTTTTCTGGATTCATCGACTGTGGCCGGCTGGGTGTGGCGGACCGCTATCAGGACATAGCG
TTGGCTACCCGTGATATTGCTGAAGAGCTTGGCGGCGAATGGGCTGACCGCTTCCTCGTGCTTTACGGTA
TCGCCGCTCCCGATTCGCAGCGCATCGCCTTCTATCGCCTTCTTGACGAGTTCTTCTGAGCGGGACTCTG
GGGTTCGAAATGACCGACCAAGCGACGCCCAACCTGCCATCACGAGATTTCGATTCCACCGCCGCCTTCT
ATGAAAGGTTGGGCTTCGGAATCGTTTTCCGGGACGCCGGCTGGATGATCCTCCAGCGCGGGGATCTCAT
GCTGGAGTTCTTCGCCCACCCTAGGGGGAGGCTAACTGAAACACGGAAGGAGACAATACCGGAAGGAACC
CGCGCTATGACGGCAATAAAAAGACAGAATAAAACGCACGGTGTTGGGTCGTTTGTTCATAAACGCGGGG
TTCGGTCCCAGGGCTGGCACTCTGTCGATACCCCACCGAGACCCCATTGGGGCCAATACGCCCGCGTTTC
TTCCTTTTCCCCACCCCACCCCCCAAGTTCGGGTGAAGGCCCAGGGCTCGCAGCCAACGTCGGGGCGGCA
GGCCCTGCCATAGCCTCAGGTTACTCATATATACTTTAGATTGATTTAAAACTTCATTTTTAATTTAAAA
GGATCTAGGTGAAGATCCTTTTTGATAATCTCATGACCAAAATCCCTTAACGTGAGTTTTCGTTCCACTG
AGCGTCAGACCCCGTAGAAAAGATCAAAGGATCTTCTTGAGATCCTTTTTTTCTGCGCGTAATCTGCTGC
TTGCAAACAAAAAAACCACCGCTACCAGCGGTGGTTTGTTTGCCGGATCAAGAGCTACCAACTCTTTTTC
CGAAGGTAACTGGCTTCAGCAGAGCGCAGATACCAAATACTGTTCTTCTAGTGTAGCCGTAGTTAGGCCA
CCACTTCAAGAACTCTGTAGCACCGCCTACATACCTCGCTCTGCTAATCCTGTTACCAGTGGCTGCTGCC
AGTGGCGATAAGTCGTGTCTTACCGGGTTGGACTCAAGACGATAGTTACCGGATAAGGCGCAGCGGTCGG
GCTGAACGGGGGGTTCGTGCACACAGCCCAGCTTGGAGCGAACGACCTACACCGAACTGAGATACCTACA
GCGTGAGCTATGAGAAAGCGCCACGCTTCCCGAAGGGAGAAAGGCGGACAGGTATCCGGTAAGCGGCAGG
GTCGGAACAGGAGAGCGCACGAGGGAGCTTCCAGGGGGAAACGCCTGGTATCTTTATAGTCCTGTCGGGT
TTCGCCACCTCTGACTTGAGCGTCGATTTTTGTGATGCTCGTCAGGGGGGCGGAGCCTATGGAAAAACGC
CAGCAACGCGGCCTTTTTACGGTTCCTGGCCTTTTGCTGGCCTTTTGCTCACATGTTCTTTCCTGCGTTA
TCCCCTGATTCTGTGGATAACCGTATTACCGCCATGCATTAGTTATTAATAGTAATCAATTACGGGGTCA
TTAGTTCATAGCCCATATATGGAGTTCCGCGTTACATAACTTACGGTAAATGGCCCGCCTGGCTGACCGC
CCAACGACCCCCGCCCATTGACGTCAATAATGACGTATGTTCCCATAGTAACGCCAATAGGGACTTTCCA
TTGACGTCAATGGGTGGAGTATTTACGGTAAACTGCCCACTTGGCAGTACATCAAGTGTATCATATGCCA
AGTACGCCCCCTATTGACGTCAATGACGGTAAATGGCCCGCCTGGCATTATGCCCAGTACATGACCTTAT
GGGACTTTCCTACTTGGCAGTACATCTACGTATTAGTCATCGCTATTACCATG
